Addgene plasmid #123702: MTK2_007
Purpose: Encodes human pEF1alpha as a Type 2 part to be used in the MTK system
Depositing lab: Hana El-Samad. Depositing organization: University of California, San Francisco (UCSF). Publication: A Toolkit for Rapid Modular Construction of Biological Circuits in Mammalian Cells. Fonseca JP, Bonny AR, Kumar GR, Ng AH, Town J, Wu QC, Aslankoohi E, Chen SY, Dods G, Harrigan P, Osimiri LC, Kistler AL, El-Samad H. ACS Synth Biol. 2019 Nov 15;8(11):2593-2606. doi: 10.1021/acssynbio.9b00322. Epub 2019 Nov 5. PubMed 31686495.
Backbone
  Vector backbone: MTK0_027
  Vector type: Mammalian Expression
Growth in bacteria
  Bacterial resistance: Chloramphenicol, 25 μg/mL
  Growth temperature: 37°C
  Growth strain: DH5alpha
  Copy number: Unknown
Gene/Insert
  Gene/Insert name: pEF1a
  Species: H. sapiens (human)
  Cloning method: Restriction Enzyme; 5′ cloning site BsmBI (destroyed during cloning); 3′ cloning site BsmBI (destroyed during cloning)
Terms and licenses: Academic/Nonprofit Terms; Industry Terms: Not Available to Industry
Depositor comments: Type 2 parts are promoters in the MTK Please visit https://www.biorxiv.org/content/10.1101/506188v2 for BioRxiv preprint
How to cite: MTK2_007 was a gift from Hana El-Samad (Addgene plasmid # 123702 ; http://n2t.net/addgene:123702 ; RRID:Addgene_123702)
