[The description below was written by a language model from this plasmid's Addgene catalogue record and pLannotate feature annotations shown in this document.]
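Description:
MTK2_007 is a small part plasmid (about 2.8 kb) from the Mammalian Toolkit (MTK), a modular hierarchical cloning system for building genetic circuits in mammalian cells. It stores the human EF-1α promoter as a "Type 2" part, the position the toolkit reserves for promoters. The promoter was placed into the MTK0_027 part-entry backbone using BsmBI, a Type IIS enzyme, and both cloning sites were destroyed in the process, as expected for Golden Gate-style domestication of a part. Although it is catalogued as a mammalian expression vector, the plasmid carries no coding sequence, polyadenylation signal or mammalian selection marker in the annotated features. It is therefore a source of a promoter module rather than a functional expression construct in its own right.

The feature table shows a minimal bacterial backbone: a high-copy ColE1/pUC-type origin of replication and a chloramphenicol acetyltransferase (cat) gene driven by its native promoter, which confers chloramphenicol resistance for selection in E. coli. A phage lambda t0 terminator sits downstream of the cat gene, between it and the insert, where it ends transcription of the marker before the part. The EF-1α promoter, roughly 1.2 kb, is a strong constitutive promoter widely used to drive robust, sustained transgene expression across many mammalian cell types.

In practice, this plasmid is combined with other MTK part types in further assembly reactions to build complete transcriptional units, which can then be joined into multi-gene constructs. The record does not list the specific overhangs or the enzyme used for those downstream assemblies.
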