Features (pLannotate 1.2.2; 5 found; start..end, strand, type, name):
     89..677     +  rep_origin     ori: high-copy-number ColE1/pMB1/pBR322/pUC origin of replication
    790..1963    +  promoter       EF-1α promoter: strong constitutive promoter for human elongation factor EF-1α
   1990..2024    -  terminator     lambda t0 terminator: minimal transcription terminator from phage lambda (Scholtissek and Grosse, 1987)
   2098..2754    -  CDS            cat: CAT_ECOLX - Experimental evidence at protein level: Swiss-Prot protein existence level 1. This enzyme is an effector of chloramphenicol resistance in bacteria. From Escherichia coli. This protein is used as a marker in many commonly used cloning vectors, such as pACYC184.
   2755..5       -  promoter       cat promoter (across the origin): promoter of the E. coli cat gene encoding chloramphenicol acetyltransferase
>Addgene plasmid #123702 | MTK2_007 | addgene full sequence | sequence record 248606 | Addgene NGS Result
GTGCCCGATCAATCATGACCAAAATCCCTTAACGTGAGTTTTCGTTCCACTGAGCGTCAGACCCCGTAGA
AAAGATCAAAGGATCTTCTTGAGATCCTTTTTTTCTGCGCGTAATCTGCTGCTTGCAAACAAAAAAACCA
CCGCTACCAGCGGTGGTTTGTTTGCCGGATCAAGAGCTACCAACTCTTTTTCCGAAGGTAACTGGCTTCA
GCAGAGCGCAGATACCAAATACTGTTCTTCTAGTGTAGCCGTAGTTAGGCCACCACTTCAAGAACTCTGT
AGCACCGCCTACATACCTCGCTCTGCTAATCCTGTTACCAGTGGCTGCTGCCAGTGGCGATAAGTCGTGT
CTTACCGGGTTGGACTCAAGACGATAGTTACCGGATAAGGCGCAGCGGTCGGGCTGAACGGGGGGTTCGT
GCACACAGCCCAGCTTGGAGCGAACGACCTACACCGAACTGAGATACCTACAGCGTGAGCTATGAGAAAG
CGCCACGCTTCCCGAAGGGAGAAAGGCGGACAGGTATCCGGTAAGCGGCAGGGTCGGAACAGGAGAGCGC
ACGAGGGAGCTTCCAGGGGGAAACGCCTGGTATCTTTATAGTCCTGTCGGGTTTCGCCACCTCTGACTTG
AGCGTCGATTTTTGTGATGCTCGTCAGGGGGGCGGAGCCTATGGAAAAACGCCAGCAACGCGGCCTTTTT
ACGGTTCCTGGCCTTTTGCTGGCCTTTTGCTCACATGTTCTTTCCTGCGTTATCCCCTGATTCTGTGGAT
AACCGTAGTCGGTCTCAAACGGTGCCCGTCAGTGGGCAGAGCGCACATCGCCCACAGTCCCCGAGAAGTT
GGGGGGAGGGGTCGGCAATTGAACCGGTGCCTAGAGAAGGTGGCGCGGGGTAAACTGGGAAAGTGATGTC
GTGTACTGGCTCCGCCTTTTTCCCGAGGGTGGGGGAGAACCGTATATAAGTGCAGTAGTCGCCGTGAACG
TTCTTTTTCGCAACGGGTTTGCCGCCAGAACACAGGTAAGTGCCGTGTGTGGTTCCCGCGGGCCTGGCCT
CTTTACGGGTTATGGCCCTTGCGTGCCTTGAATTACTTCCACCTGGCTGCAGTACGTGATTCTTGATCCC
GAGCTTCGGGTTGGAAGTGGGTGGGAGAGTTCGAGGCCTTGCGCTTAAGGAGCCCCTTCGCCTCGTGCTT
GAGTTGAGGCCTGGCCTGGGCGCTGGGGCCGCCGCGTGCGAATCTGGTGGCACCTTCGCGCCTGTCTCGC
TGCTTTCGATAAGTCTCTAGCCATTTAAAATTTTTGATGACCTGCTGCGACGCTTTTTTTCTGGCAAGAT
AGTCTTGTAAATGCGGGCCAAGATCTGCACACTGGTATTTCGGTTTTTGGGGCCGCGGGCGGCGACGGGG
CCCGTGCGTCCCAGCGCACATGTTCGGCGAGGCGGGGCCTGCGAGCGCGGCCACCGAGAATCGGACGGGG
GTAGTCTCAAGCTGGCCGGCCTGCTCTGGTGCCTGGCCTCGCGCCGCCGTGTATCGCCCCGCCCTGGGCG
GCAAGGCTGGCCCGGTCGGCACCAGTTGCGTGAGCGGAAAGATGGCCGCTTCCCGGCCCTGCTGCAGGGA
GCTCAAAATGGAGGACGCGGCGCTCGGGAGAGCGGGCGGGTGAGTCACCCACACAAAGGAAAAGGGCCTT
TCCGTCCTCAGCCGTCGCTTCATGTGACTCCACGGAGTACCGGGCGCCGTCCAGGCACCTCGATTAGTTC
TCGCGCTTTTGGAGTACGTCGTCTTTAGGTTGGGGGGAGGGGTTTTATGCGATGGAGTTTCCCCACACTG
AGTGGGTGGAGACTGAAGTTAGGCCAGCTTGGCACTTGATGTAATTCTCCTTGGAATTTGCCCTTTTTGA
GTTTGGATCTTGGTTCATTCTCAAGCCTCAGACAGTGGTTCAAAGTTTTTTTCTTCCATTTCAGGTGTCG
TGAGCTAGCCACTATGTGAGACCAGACCAATAAAAAACGCCCGGCGGCAACCGAGCGTTCTGAACAAATC
CAGATGGAGTTCTGAGGTCATTACTGGATCTATCAACAGGAGTCCAAGCGAGCTCGATATCAAATTACGC
CCCGCCCTGCCACTCATCGCAGTACTGTTGTAATTCATTAAGCATTCTGCCGACATGGAAGCCATCACAA
ACGGCATGATGAACCTGAATCGCCAGCGGCATCAGCACCTTGTCGCCTTGCGTATAATATTTGCCCATGG
TGAAAACGGGGGCGAAGAAGTTGTCCATATTGGCCACGTTTAAATCAAAACTGGTGAAACTCACCCAGGG
ATTGGCTGAAACGAAAAACATATTCTCAATAAACCCTTTAGGGAAATAGGCCAGGTTTTCACCGTAACAC
GCCACATCTTGCGAATATATGTGTAGAAACTGCCGGAAATCGTCGTGGTATTCACTCCAGAGCGATGAAA
ACGTTTCAGTTTGCTCATGGAAAACGGTGTAACAAGGGTGAACACTATCCCATATCACCAGCTCACCGTC
TTTCATTGCCATACGAAATTCCGGATGAGCATTCATCAGGCGGGCAAGAATGTGAATAAAGGCCGGATAA
AACTTGTGCTTATTTTTCTTTACGGTCTTTAAAAAGGCCGTAATATCCAGCTGAACGGTCTGGTTATAGG
TACATTGAGCAACTGACTGAAATGCCTCAAAATGTTCTTTACGATGCCATTGGGATATATCAACGGTGGT
ATATCCAGTGATTTTTTTCTCCATTTTAGCTTCCTTAGCTCCTGAAAATCTCGATAACTCAAAAAATACG
CCCGGTAGTGATCTTATTTCATTATGGTGAAAGTTGGAACCTCTTAC
